>Addgene plasmid #198753 | EF1α-Lox2272-LoxP-MARKS·mTurquoise2-NLS·turboRFP-Lox2272-LoxP | addgene full sequence | sequence record 398000 | Addgene NGS Result
CCTACGGCAAGCTGACCCTGAAGTTCATCTGCACCACCGGCAAGCTGCCCGTGCCCTGGCCCACCCTCGT
GACCACCCTGTCCTGGGGCGTGCAGTGCTTCGCCCGCTACCCCGACCACATGAAGCAGCACGACTTCTTC
AAGTCCGCCATGCCCGAAGGCTACGTCCAGGAGCGCACCATCTTCTTCAAGGACGACGGCAACTACAAGA
CCCGCGCCGAGGTGAAGTTCGAGGGCGACACCCTGGTGAACCGCATCGAGCTGAAGGGCATCGACTTCAA
GGAGGACGGCAACATCCTGGGGCACAAGCTGGAGTACAACTACTTTAGCGACAACGTCTATATCACCGCC
GACAAGCAGAAGAACGGCATCAAGGCCAACTTCAAGATCCGCCACAACATCGAGGACGGCGGCGTGCAGC
TCGCCGACCACTACCAGCAGAACACCCCCATCGGCGACGGCCCCGTGCTGCTGCCCGACAACCACTACCT
GAGCACCCAGTCCAAGCTGAGCAAAGACCCCAACGAGAAGCGCGATCACATGGTCCTGCTGGAGTTCGTG
ACAGCCGCCGGGATCACTCTCGGCATGGACGAGCTGTACAAGTAATCATCTGTGCCCCAGTTTGCTAGGG
AGGTCGCAGTACTTGGCCACAGCCATCTCGTGCTGCTCGACGTAGGTCTCTTTGTCGGCCTCCTTGATTC
TTTCCAGTCTGTGGTCCACGAAGTGGAAGCCGGGCATCTTGAGGTTCTTAGCGGGTTTCTTGGATCTGTA
TGTGGTCTTGAAGGAGCAGTGCAGGTAGCCCCCGCCCACGAGCTTCAGGGCCATCTGGCTGTGGCCTCTC
AGGCCGCCGTCAGCGGGGTACAGCATCTCGGTGTTGGCCTCCCAGCCGCGTGTTTTCTTCTGCATCACAG
GGCCGTTGGATGGGAAGTTCACCCCGTTGATCTTGACGTTGTAGATGATGCAGCCGTTCTGGAAGCTGGT
GTCCTGGGTAGCGGTCAGCACGCCCCCGTCTTCGTATGTGGTGATTCTCTCCCATGTGAAGCCCTCAGGG
AAGGACTGCTTAAAGAAGTCGGGGATGCCCTGGGTGTGGTTGATGAAGGCTTTGCTGCCGTACATGAAGC
TGGTAGCCAGGATGTCGAAGGCGAAGGGGAGAGGGCCGCCCTCGACCACCTTGATCTTCATGGTCTGGGT
GCCCTCGTAGGGCTTGCCTTCGCCCTCGGATGTGCACTTGAAGTGGTGGTTGTTCACGGTGCCCTCCATG
TACAGCTTCATGTGCATGTTCTCCTTGATCAGCTCGCTCGAAACCTTTCTCTTCTTCTTTGGGCCCATGG
TGGCGGTGGCGACCGGTAGCGCTAGCATAACTTCGTATAAAGTATCCTATACGAAGTTATTTGCCTTAAC
CCAGAAATTATCACTGTTATTCTTTAGAATGGTGCAAAGAATAACTTCGTATAATGTATGCTATACGAAG
TTATGAATTCGATATCAAGCTTATCGGTAATCAACCTCTGGATTACAAAATTTGTGAAAGATTGACTGGT
ATTCTTAACTATGTTGCTCCTTTTACGCTATGTGGATACGCTGCTTTAATGCCTTTGTATCATGCTATTG
CTTCCCGTATGGCTTTCATTTTCTCCTCCTTGTATAAATCCTGGTTGCTGTCTCTTTATGAGGAGTTGTG
GCCCGTTGTCAGGCAACGTGGCGTGGTGTGCACTGTGTTTGCTGACGCAACCCCCACTGGTTGGGGCATT
GCCACCACCTGTCAGCTCCTTTCCGGGACTTTCGCTTTCCCCCTCCCTATTGCCACGGCGGAACTCATCG
CCGCCTGCCTTGCCCGCTGCTGGACAGGGGCTCGGCTGTTGGGCACTGACAATTCCGTGGTGTTGTCGGG
GAAATCATCGTCCTTTCCTTGGCTGCTCGCCTGTGTTGCCACCTGGATTCTGCGCGGGACGTCCTTCTGC
TACGTCCCTTCGGCCCTCAATCCAGCGGACCTTCCTTCCCGCGGCCTGCTGCCGGCTCTGCGGCCTCTTC
CGCGTCTTCGCCTTCGCCCTCAGACGAGTCGGATCTCCCTTTGGGCCGCCTCCCCGCATCGATACCGTCG
ACCTCGAGACCTAGAAAAACATGGAGCAATCACAAGTAGCAATACAGCAGCTACCAATGCTGATTGTGCC
TGGCTAGAAGCACAAGAGGAGGAGGAGGTGGGTTTTCCAGTCACACCTCAGGTACCTTTAAGACCAATGA
CTTACAAGGCAGCTGTAGATCTTAGCCACTTTTTAAAAGAAAAGGGGGGACTGGAAGGGCTAATTCACTC
CCAACGAAGACAAGATATCCTTGATCTGTGGATCTACCACACACAAGGCTACTTCCCTGATTGGCAGAAC
TACACACCAGGGCCAGGGATCAGATATCCACTGACCTTTGGATGGTGCTACAAGCTAGTACCAGTTGAGC
AAGAGAAGGTAGAAGAAGCCAATGAAGGAGAGAACACCCGCTTGTTACACCCTGTGAGCCTGCATGGGAT
GGATGACCCGGAGAGAGAAGTATTAGAGTGGAGGTTTGACAGCCGCCTAGCATTTCATCACATGGCCCGA
GAGCTGCATCCGGACTGTACTGGGTCTCTCTGGTTAGACCAGATCTGAGCCTGGGAGCTCTCTGGCTAAC
TAGGGAACCCACTGCTTAAGCCTCAATAAAGCTTGCCTTGAGTGCTTCAAGTAGTGTGTGCCCGTCTGTT
GTGTGACTCTGGTAACTAGAGATCCCTCAGACCCTTTTAGTCAGTGTGGAAAATCTCTAGCAGGGCCCGT
TTAAACCCGCTGATCAGCCTCGACTGTGCCTTCTAGTTGCCAGCCATCTGTTGTTTGCCCCTCCCCCGTG
CCTTCCTTGACCCTGGAAGGTGCCACTCCCACTGTCCTTTCCTAATAAAATGAGGAAATTGCATCGCATT
GTCTGAGTAGGTGTCATTCTATTCTGGGGGGTGGGGTGGGGCAGGACAGCAAGGGGGAGGATTGGGAAGA
CAATAGCAGGCATGCTGGGGATGCGGTGGGCTCTATGGCTTCTGAGGCGGAAAGAACCAGCTGGGGCTCT
AGGGGGTATCCCC
[124 nt withheld, positions 3094-3217]
C
[91 nt withheld, positions 3219-3309]
A
[49 nt withheld, positions 3311-3359]
CCTTTGACGTTGGAGTCCACGTTCTTT
[37 nt withheld, positions 3387-3423]
ACCCTATCTCGGTCTATTCTTTTGATTTATAAGGGATTTTGCCGATTTCGGCCTATTGGTTAAAAAATGA
GCTGATTTAACAAAAATTTAACGCGAATTAATTCTGTGGAATGTGTGTCAGTTAGGGTGTGGAAAGTCCC
CAGGCTCCCCAGCAGGCAGAAGTATGCAAAGCATGCATCTCAATTAGTCAGCAACCAGGTGTGGAAAGTC
CCCAGGCTCCCCAGCAGGCAGAAGTATGCAAAGCATGCATCTCAATTAGTCAGCAACCATAGTCCCGCCC
CTAACTCCGCCCATCCCGCCCCTAACTCCGCCCAGTTCCGCCCATTCTCCGCCCCATGGCTGACTAATTT
TTTTTATTTATGCAGAGGCCGAGGCCGCCTCTGCCTCTGAGCTATTCCAGAAGTAGTGAGGAGGCTTTTT
TGGAGGCCTAGGCTTTTGCAAAAAGCTCCCGGGAGCTTGTATATCCATTTTCGGATCTGATCAGCACGTG
TTGACAATTAATCATCGGCATAGTATATCGGCATAGTATAATACGACAAGGTGAGGAACTAAACCATGGC
CAAGTTGACCAGTGCCGTTCCGGTGCTCACCGCGCGCGACGTCGCCGGAGCGGTCGAGTTCTGGACCGAC
CGGCTCGGGTTCTCCCGGGACTTCGTGGAGGACGACTTCGCCGGTGTGGTCCGGGACGACGTGACCCTGT
TCATCAGCGCGGTCCAGGACCAGGTGGTGCCGGACAACACCCTGGCCTGGGTGTGGGTGCGCGGCCTGGA
CGAGCTGTACGCCGAGTGGTCGGAGGTCGTGTCCACGAACTTCCGGGACGCCTCCGGGCCGGCCATGACC
GAGATCGGCGAGCAGCCGTGGGGGCGGGAGTTCGCCCTGCGCGACCCGGCCGGCAACTGCGTGCACTTCG
TGGCCGAGGAGCAGGACTGACACGTGCTACGAGATTTCGATTCCACCGCCGCCTTCTATGAAAGGTTGGG
CTTCGGAATCGTTTTCCGGGACGCCGGCTGGATGATCCTCCAGCGCGGGGATCTCATGCTGGAGTTCTTC
GCCCACCCCAACTTGTTTATTGCAGCTTATAATGGTTACAAATAAAGCAATAGCATCACAAATTTCACAA
ATAAAGCATTTTTTTCACTGCATTCTAGTTGTGGTTTGTCCAAACTCATCAATGTATCTTATCATGTCTG
TATACCGTCGACCTCTAGCTAGAGCTTGGCGTAATCATGGTCATAGCTGTTTCCTGTGTGAAATTGTTAT
CCGCTCACAATTCCACACAACATACGAGCCGGAAGCATAAAGTGTAAAGCCTGGGGTGCCTAATGAGTGA
GCTAACTCACATTAATTGCGTTGCGCTCACTGCCCGCTTTCCAGTCGGGAAACCTGTCGTGCCAGCTGCA
TTAATGAATCGGCCAACGCGCGGGGAGAGGCGGTTTGCGTATTGGGCGCTCTTCCGCTTCCTCGCTCACT
GACTCGCTGCGCTCGGTCGTTCGGCTGCGGCGAGCGGTATCAGCTCACTCAAAGGCGGTAATACGGTTAT
CCACAGAATCAGGGGATAACGCAGGAAAGAACATGTGAGCAAAAGGCCAGCAAAAGGCCAGGAACCGTAA
AAAGGCCGCGTTGCTGGCGTTTTTCCATAGGCTCCGCCCCCCTGACGAGCATCACAAAAATCGACGCTCA
AGTCAGAGGTGGCGAAACCCGACAGGACTATAAAGATACCAGGCGTTTCCCCCTGGAAGCTCCCTCGTGC
GCTCTCCTGTTCCGACCCTGCCGCTTACCGGATACCTGTCCGCCTTTCTCCCTTCGGGAAGCGTGGCGCT
TTCTCATAGCTCACGCTGTAGGTATCTCAGTTCGGTGTAGGTCGTTCGCTCCAAGCTGGGCTGTGTGCAC
GAACCCCCCGTTCAGCCCGACCGCTGCGCCTTATCCGGTAACTATCGTCTTGAGTCCAACCCGGTAAGAC
ACGACTTATCGCCACTGGCAGCAGCCACTGGTAACAGGATTAGCAGAGCGAGGTATGTAGGCGGTGCTAC
AGAGTTCTTGAAGTGGTGGCCTAACTACGGCTACACTAGAAGAACAGTATTTGGTATCTGCGCTCTGCTG
AAGCCAGTTACCTTCGGAAAAAGAGTTGGTAGCTCTTGATCCGGCAAACAAACCACCGCTGGTAGCGGTG
GTTTTTTTGTTTGCAAGCAGCAGATTACGCGCAGAAAAAAAGGATCTCAAGAAGATCCTTTGATCTTTTC
TACGGGGTCTGACGCTCAGTGGAACGAAAACTCACGTTAAGGGATTTTGGTCATGAGATTATCAAAAAGG
ATCTTCACCTAGATCCTTTTAAATTAAAAATGAAGTTTTAAATCAATCTAAAGTATATATGAGTAAACTT
GGTCTGACAGTTACCAATGCTTAATCAGTGAGGCACCTATCTCAGCGATCTGTCTATTTCGTTCATCCAT
AGTTGCCTGACTCCCCGTCGTGTAGATAACTACGATACGGGAGGGCTTACCATCTGGCCCCAGTGCTGCA
ATGATACCGCGAGACCCACGCTCACCGGCTCCAGATTTATCAGCAATAAACCAGCCAGCCGGAAGGGCCG
AGCGCAGAAGTGGTCCTGCAACTTTATCCGCCTCCATCCAGTCTATTAATTGTTGCCGGGAAGCTAGAGT
AAGTAGTTCGCCAGTTAATAGTTTGCGCAACGTTGTTGCCATTGCTACAGGCATCGTGGTGTCACGCTCG
TCGTTTGGTATGGCTTCATTCAGCTCCGGTTCCCAACGATCAAGGCGAGTTACATGATCCCCCATGTTGT
GCAAAAAAGCGGTTAGCTCCTTCGGTCCTCCGATCGTTGTCAGAAGTAAGTTGGCCGCAGTGTTATCACT
CATGGTTATGGCAGCACTGCATAATTCTCTTACTGTCATGCCATCCGTAAGATGCTTTTCTGTGACTGGT
GAGTACTCAACCAAGTCATTCTGAGAATAGTGTATGCGGCGACCGAGTTGCTCTTGCCCGGCGTCAATAC
GGGATAATACCGCGCCACATAGCAGAACTTTAAAAGTGCTCATCATTGGAAAACGTTCTTCGGGGCGAAA
ACTCTCAAGGATCTTACCGCTGTTGAGATCCAGTTCGATGTAACCCACTCGTGCACCCAACTGATCTTCA
GCATCTTTTACTTTCACCAGCGTTTCTGGGTGAGCAAAAACAGGAAGGCAAAATGCCGCAAAAAAGGGAA
TAAGGGCGACACGGAAATGTTGAATACTCATACTCTTCCTTTTTCAATATTATTGAAGCATTTATCAGGG
TTATTGTCTCATGAGCGGATACATATTTGAATGTATTTAGAAAAATAAACAAATAGGGGTTCCGCGCACA
TTTCCCCGAAAAGTGCCACCTGACGTCGACGGATCGGGAGATCTCCCGATCCCCTATGGTGCACTCTCAG
TACAATCTGCTCTGATGCCGCATAGTTAAGCCAGTATCTGCTCCCTGCTTGTGTGTTGGAGGTCGCTGAG
TAGTGCGCGAGCAAAATTTAAGCTACAACAAGGCAAGGCTTGACCGACAATTGCATGAAGAATCTGCTTA
GGGTTAGGCGTTTTGCGCTGCTTCGCGATGTACGGGCCAGATATACGCGTTGACATTGATTATTGACTAG
TTATTAATAGTAATCAATTACGGGGTCATTAGTTCATAGCCCATATATGGAGTTCCGCGTTACATAACTT
ACGGTAAATGGCCCGCCTGGCTGACCGCCCAACGACCCCCGCCCATTGACGTCAATAATGACGTATGTTC
CCATAGTAACGCCAATAGGGACTTTCCATTGACGTCAATGGGTGGAGTATTTACGGTAAACTGCCCACTT
GGCAGTACATCAAGTGTATCATATGCCAAGTACGCCCCCTATTGACGTCAATGACGGTAAATGGCCCGCC
TGGCATTATGCCCAGTACATGACCTTATGGGACTTTCCTACTTGGCAGTACATCTACGTATTAGTCATCG
CTATTACCATGGTGATGCGGTTTTGGCAGTACATCAATGGGCGTGGATAGCGGTTTGACTCACGGGGATT
TCCAAGTCTCCACCCCATTGACGTCAATGGGAGTTTGTTTTGGCACCAAAATCAACGGGACTTTCCAAAA
TGTCGTAACAACTCCGCCCCATTGACGCAAATGGGCGGTAGGCGTGTACGGTGGGAGGTCTATATAAGCA
GCGCGTTTTGCCTGTACTGGGTCTCTCTGGTTAGACCAGATCTGAGCCTGGGAGCTCTCTGGCTAACTAG
GGAACCCACTGCTTAAGCCTCAATAAAGCTTGCCTTGAGTGCTTCAAGTAGTGTGTGCCCGTCTGTTGTG
TGACTCTGGTAACTAGAGATCCCTCAGACCCTTTTAGTCAGTGTGGAAAATCTCTAGCAGTGGCGCCCGA
ACAGGGACTTGAAAGCGAAAGGGAAACCAGAGGAGCTCTCTCGACGCAGGACTCGGCTTGCTGAAGCGCG
CACGGCAAGAGGCGAGGGGCGGCGACTGGTGAGTACGCCAAAAATTTTGACTAGCGGAGGCTAGAAGGAG
AGAGATGGGTGCGAGAGCGTCAGTATTAAGCGGGGGAGAATTAGATCGCGATGGGAAAAAATTCGGTTAA
GGCCAGGGGGAAAGAAAAAATATAAATTAAAACATATAGTATGGGCAAGCAGGGAGCTAGAACGATTCGC
AGTTAATCCTGGCCTGTTAGAAACATCAGAAGGCTGTAGACAAATACTGGGACAGCTACAACCATCCCTT
CAGACAGGATCAGAAGAACTTAGATCATTATATAATACAGTAGCAACCCTCTATTGTGTGCATCAAAGGA
TAGAGATAAAAGACACCAAGGAAGCTTTAGACAAGATAGAGGAAGAGCAAAACAAAAGTAAGACCACCGC
ACAGCAAGCGGCCGCTGATCTTCAGACCTGGAGGAGGAGATATGAGGGACAATTGGAGAAGTGAATTATA
TAAATATAAAGTAGTAAAAATTGAACCATTAGGAGTAGCACCCACCAAGGCAAAGAGAAGAGTGGTGCAG
AGAGAAAAAAGAGCAGTGGGAATAGGAGCTTTGTTCCTTGGGTTCTTGGGAGCAGCAGGAAGCACTATGG
GCGCAGCGTCAATGACGCTGACGGTACAGGCCAGACAATTATTGTCTGGTATAGTGCAGCAGCAGAACAA
TTTGCTGAGGGCTATTGAGGCGCAACAGCATCTGTTGCAACTCACAGTCTGGGGCATCAAGCAGCTCCAG
GCAAGAATCCTGGCTGTGGAAAGATACCTAAAGGATCAACAGCTCCTGGGGATTTGGGGTTGCTCTGGAA
AACTCATTTGCACCACTGCTGTGCCTTGGAATGCTAGTTGGAGTAATAAATCTCTGGAACAGATTTGGAA
TCACACGACCTGGATGGAGTGGGACAGAGAAATTAACAATTACACAAGCTTAATACACTCCTTAATTGAA
GAATCGCAAAACCAGCAAGAAAAGAATGAACAAGAATTATTGGAATTAGATAAATGGGCAAGTTTGTGGA
ATTGGTTTAACATAACAAATTGGCTGTGGTATATAAAATTATTCATAATGATAGTAGGAGGCTTGGTAGG
TTTAAGAATAGTTTTTGCTGTACTTTCTATAGTGAATAGAGTTAGGCAGGGATATTCACCATTATCGTTT
CAGACCCACCTCCCAACCCCGAGGGGACCCGACAGGCCCGAAGGAATAGAAGAAGAAGGTGGAGAGAGAG
ACAGAGACAGATCCATTCGATTAGTGAACGGATCGGCACTGCGTGCGCCAATTCTGCAGACAAATGGCAG
TATTCATCCACAATTTTAAAAGAAAAGGGGGGATTGGGGGGTACAGTGCAGGGGAAAGAATAGTAGACAT
AATAGCAACAGACATACAAACTAAAGAATTACAAAAACAAATTACAAAAATTCAAAATTTTCGGGTTTAT
TACAGGGACAGCAGAGATCCAGTTTGGTTAATTAGCTAGCTTTAACGATGTGCTGAGGGCAGTCCCCGAT
CTCGTGCTTGCCCAAATCCCAACGCGTAAGCTTTGCAAAGATGGATAAAGTTTTAAACAGAGAGGAATCT
TTGCAGCTAATGGACCTTCTAGGTCTTGAAAGGAGTGGGAATTGGCTCCGGTGCCCGTCAGTGGGCAGAG
CGCACATCGCCCACAGTCCCCGAGAAGTTGGGGGGAGGGGTCGGCAATTGAACCGGTGCCTAGAGAAGGT
GGCGCGGGGTAAACTGGGAAAGTGATGTCGTGTACTGGCTCCGCCTTTTTCCCGAGGGTGGGGGAGAACC
GTATATAAGTGCAGTAGTCGCCGTGAACGTTCTTTTTCGCAACGGGTTTGCCGCCAGAACACAGGTAAGT
GCCGTGTGTGGTTCCCGCGGGCCTGGCCTCTTTACGGGTTATGGCCCTTGCGTGCCTTGAATTACTTCCA
CCTGGCTGCAGTACGTGATTCTTGATCCCGAGCTTCGGGTTGGAAGTGGGTGGGAGAGTTCGAGGCCTTG
CGCTTAAGGAGCCCCTTCGCCTCGTGCTTGAGTTGAGGCCTGGCCTGGGCGCTGGGGCCGCCGCGTGCGA
ATCTGGTGGCACCTTCGCGCCTGTCTCGCTGCTTTCGATAAGTCTCTAGCCATTTAAAATTTTTGATGAC
CTGCTGCGACGCTTTTTTTCTGGCAAGATAGTCTTGTAAATGCGGGCCAAGATCTGCACACTGGTATTTC
GGTTTTTGGGGCCGCGGGCGGCGACGGGGCCCGTGCGTCCCAGCGCACATGTTCGGCGAGGCGGGGCCTG
CGAGCGCGGCCACCGAGAATCGGACGGGGGTAGTCTCAAGCTGGCCGGCCTGCTCTGGTGCCTGGCCTCG
CGCCGCCGTGTATCGCCCCGCCCTGGGCGGCAAGGCTGGCCCGGTCGGCACCAGTTGCGTGAGCGGAAAG
ATGGCCGCTTCCCGGCCCTGCTGCAGGGAGCTCAAAATGGAGGACGCGGCGCTCGGGAGAGCGGGCGGGT
GAGTCACCCACACAAAGGAAAAGGGCCTTTCCGTCCTCAGCCGTCGCTTCATGTGACTCCACGGAGTACC
GGGCGCCGTCCAGGCACCTCGATTAGTTCTCGAGCTTTTGGAGTACGTCGTCTTTAGGTTGGGGGGAGGG
GTTTTATGCGATGGAGTTTCCCCACACTGAGTGGGTGGAGACTGAAGTTAGGCCAGCTTGGCACTTGATG
TAATTCTCCTTGGAATTTGCCCTTTTTGAGTTTGGATCTTGGTTCATTCTCAAGCCTCAGACAGTGGTTC
AAAGTTTTTTTCTTCCATTTCAGGTGTCGTGAGGTACCGGATCCTCTAGAGTCGACTCCGGAATAACTTC
GTATAGGATACTTTATACGAAGTTATGCAGAATGGTAGCTGGATTGTAGCTGCTATTAGCAATATGAAAC
CTCTTAATAACTTCGTATAGCATACATTATACGAAGTTATGGCGCGCCTTATCTAGATTTAGCCACCATG
GGTTGCTGTTTCTCCAAGACCGCAGCGAAGGGAGAAGCCGCCGCGGAGAGGCCTGGGGAGGCGGCTGTGG
CCTCGTCGCCTTCCAAAGCGAACGGACAGGAGAATGGCCACGTGAAGGTAGGATCCGTGAGCAAGGGCGA
GGAGCTGTTCACCGGGGTGGTGCCCATCCTGGTCGAGCTGGACGGCGACGTAAACGGCCACAAGTTCAGC
GTGTCCGGCGAGGGCGAGGGCGATGCCA
Features (pLannotate 1.2.2; 40 found; start..end, strand, type, name):
    606..1299    -  CDS            TurboRFP (fragment): red fluorescent protein from Entacmaea quadricolor mammalian codon-optimized
   1357..1390    -  protein_bind   lox2272: Cre-mediated recombination occurs in the 8-bp core sequence (GGATACTT). lox2272 sites are compatible with each other, but incompatible with loxP or loxN sites (Lee and Saito, 1988). Cre recombinase
   1391..1440    -  intron         β-globin intron (fragment): internally truncated intron from human β-globin
   1441..1474    -  protein_bind   loxP: Cre-mediated recombination occurs in the 8-bp core sequence (GCATACAT). Cre recombinase
   1475..1496    +  misc_feature   MCS (fragment): pBluescript multiple cloning site
   1499..2087    +  misc_feature   WPRE: woodchuck hepatitis virus posttranscriptional regulatory element
   2024..2605    +  CDS            nef (fragment): NEF_HV1H2 - Experimental evidence at protein level: Swiss-Prot protein existence level 1. Extracellular Nef protein targets CD4(+) T-lymphocytes for apoptosis by interacting with CXCR4 surface receptors. From Human immunodeficiency virus type 1 group M subtype B (isolate HXB2) (HIV-1).
   2612..2792    +  LTR            5' LTR (truncated): truncated 5' long terminal repeat (LTR) from HIV-1
   2824..3048    +  polyA_signal   bGH poly(A) signal: bovine growth hormone polyadenylation signal
   3052..3073    +  promoter       SV40 promoter (fragment): SV40 enhancer and early promoter
   3094..3522    +  rep_origin     f1 ori (sequence partly withheld): f1 bacteriophage origin of replication; arrow indicates direction of (+) strand synthesis
   3536..3865    +  promoter       SV40 promoter: SV40 enhancer and early promoter
   3913..3960    +  promoter       EM7 promoter: synthetic bacterial promoter&nbsp
   3979..4353    +  CDS            BleoR: antibiotic-binding protein; Sh ble from Streptoalloteichus hindustanus; confers resistance to bleomycin, phleomycin, and Zeocin™
   4363..4488    +  CDS            ble (fragment): BLE_KLEPN - Experimental evidence at protein level: Swiss-Prot protein existence level 1. Binding protein with a strong affinity to the bleomycin family of antibiotics. Binds to CL990; an antimitotic-antibiotic compound. From Klebsiella pneumoniae.
   4483..4604    +  polyA_signal   SV40 poly(A) signal: SV40 polyadenylation signal
   4675..4697    -  protein_bind   lac operator (fragment): The lac repressor binds to the lac operator to inhibit transcription in E. coli. This inhibition can be relieved by adding lactose or isopropyl-β-D-thiogalactopyranoside (IPTG). lac repressor encoded by lacI
   4701..4731    -  promoter       lac promoter: promoter for the E. coli lac operon
   4746..4767    -  protein_bind   CAP binding site: CAP binding activates transcription in the presence of cAMP. E. coli catabolite activator protein
   4780..4872    -  CDS            lacI (fragment): lac repressor; lacI; The lac repressor binds to the lac operator to inhibit transcription in E. coli. This inhibition can be relieved by adding lactose or isopropyl-β-D-thiogalactopyranoside (IPTG).
   5055..5643    -  rep_origin     ori: high-copy-number ColE1/pMB1/pBR322/pUC origin of replication
   5814..6674    -  CDS            AmpR: β-lactamase; bla; confers resistance to ampicillin, carbenicillin, and related antibiotics
   6675..6779    -  promoter       AmpR promoter: bla
   6838..6890    -  misc_feature   bom (fragment): basis of mobility region from pBR322
   7045..7424    +  enhancer       CMV enhancer: human cytomegalovirus immediate early enhancer
   7425..7624    +  promoter       CMV promoter: human cytomegalovirus (CMV) immediate early promoter
   7642..7822    +  LTR            5' LTR (truncated): truncated 5' long terminal repeat (LTR) from HIV-1
   7869..7994    +  misc_feature   HIV-1 Ψ: packaging signal of human immunodeficiency virus type 1
   7978..8341    +  CDS            HIV-1 gag (fragment): gag protein from human immunodeficiency virus 1; gag
   8487..8720    +  misc_feature   RRE: The Rev response element (RRE) of HIV-1 allows for Rev-dependent mRNA export from the nucleus to the cytoplasm.
   9097..9197    +  CDS            Rev (fragment): human immunodeficiency virus 1 (HIV-1) Rev protein; rev; enhances nuclear export of unspliced and incompletely spliced viral mRNAs
   9247..9364    +  misc_feature   cPPT/CTS: central polypurine tract and central termination sequence of HIV-1
   9484..9550    +  CDS            small t antigen (fragment): SV40 (simian virus 40) small t antigen
   9557..10735   +  promoter       EF-1α promoter: strong constitutive promoter for human elongation factor EF-1α
  10742..10759   +  misc_feature   MCS (fragment): pUC18/19 multiple cloning site
  10766..10799   +  protein_bind   lox2272: Cre-mediated recombination occurs in the 8-bp core sequence (GGATACTT). lox2272 sites are compatible with each other, but incompatible with loxP or loxN sites (Lee and Saito, 1988). Cre recombinase
  10800..10849   -  intron         β-globin intron (fragment): internally truncated intron from human β-globin
  10850..10883   +  protein_bind   loxP: Cre-mediated recombination occurs in the 8-bp core sequence (GCATACAT). Cre recombinase
  10911..11033   +  CDS            MARCKS (fragment): MARCS_CHICK - Experimental evidence at protein level: Swiss-Prot protein existence level 1. MARCKS is the most prominent cellular substrate for protein kinase C. This protein binds calmodulin, actin, and synapsin. MARCKS is a filamentous (F) actin cross-linking protein. From Gallus gallus (Chicken).
  11040..605     +  CDS            mTurquoise2 (across the origin): enhanced monomeric variant of CFP (Goedhart et al., 2012) mammalian codon-optimized
