[The description below was written by a language model from this plasmid's Addgene catalogue record and pLannotate feature annotations shown in this document.]
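Description:
EF1α-Lox2272-LoxP-MARKS·mTurquoise2-NLS·turboRFP-Lox2272-LoxP is an 11.2 kb lentiviral Cre reporter plasmid for mammalian cells. Although the catalogue names an AAV DO_DIO plasmid as the backbone, the depositor comments refer to a lentiviral backbone. The sequenced feature table agrees with the latter, showing no AAV ITRs but a third-generation-style HIV-1 transfer vector. It has a CMV enhancer/promoter fused to a truncated 5' LTR, the Ψ packaging signal with a gag fragment, RRE, cPPT/CTS, WPRE, and a truncated 3' LTR followed by a bGH polyadenylation signal. What appears to derive from the AAV plasmid is the EF1α promoter and the double-floxed lox2272/loxP switch architecture. In bacteria the plasmid replicates from a high-copy ColE1/pUC origin with ampicillin resistance, and it also carries an f1 origin. An SV40/EM7-driven BleoR cassette, located outside the LTR-flanked region, provides Zeocin, bleomycin or phleomycin selection.

The payload sits downstream of the EF1α promoter between two lox2272–loxP pairs arranged in opposing orientation. Within them, a MARCKS-derived membrane-targeting sequence fused to mTurquoise2 lies in the sense orientation with its own stop codon. NLS-TurboRFP lies in the antisense orientation. Before recombination, cells therefore show membrane-localised cyan fluorescence. Cre inverts the cassette through one pair of compatible sites and then excises between the other pair. This locks the cassette in the flipped state, so that NLS-TurboRFP is transcribed and mTurquoise2 expression is lost. The depositor notes two residue changes in the MARCKS sequence that are not expected to affect function. The construct serves as a colour-switch readout of Cre activity, and the associated publication concerns a doxycycline- and light-inducible Cre system.
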