Addgene plasmid #198753: EF1α-Lox2272-LoxP-MARKS·mTurquoise2-NLS·turboRFP-Lox2272-LoxP
Purpose: Cre reporter, which switches from membraneous mTurquoise to nuclear RFP upon Cre recombinase activity
Depositing lab: Jacco van Rheenen. Depositing organization: Netherlands Cancer Institute. Publication: A doxycycline- and light-inducible Cre recombinase mouse model for optogenetic genome editing. Vizoso M, E J Pritchard C, Bombardelli L, van den Broek B, Krimpenfort P, Beijersbergen RL, Jalink K, van Rheenen J. Nat Commun. 2022 Oct 28;13(1):6442. doi: 10.1038/s41467-022-33863-z. PubMed 36307419.
Backbone
  Vector backbone: #37120 pAAV-EF1a-DO_DIO-TdTomato_EGFP-WPRE-pA
  Backbone manufacturer: K. Deisseroth Lab
  Backbone size w/o insert (bp): 5627
  Total vector size (bp): 11151
  Vector type: Mammalian Expression, Bacterial Expression, Lentiviral
  Selectable markers: Zeocin ; Bleomycin, Phleomycin
Growth in bacteria
  Bacterial resistance: Ampicillin, 100 μg/mL
  Growth temperature: 37°C
  Growth strain: NEB Stable
  Copy number: Unknown
Gene/Insert
  Gene/Insert name: EF1a promotor-Lox2272-LoxP-MARKS-mTurquoise2-NLS.turboRFP-Lox2272-LOXP (alt name: membraneTq2 - NLS.turboRFP)
  Species: Synthetic
  Insert size (bp): 2893
  Mutation: See depositor comments below
  Promoter: EF1a
  Cloning method: Restriction Enzyme; 5′ cloning site AscI (not destroyed); 3′ cloning site EcoRI (not destroyed)
  Sequencing primers: 5′ CTTCCATTTCAGGTGTCGTG; 3′ cgaggtcgacggtatcg
Resource information
  A portion of this plasmid was derived from a plasmid made by: backbone:pAAV-Ef1a-DO_DIO-TdTomato_EGFP-WPRE-pA (Bernardo Sabatini), inserts: Rosa26 mT/mG (Liqun Luo), pK263.CAG-loxP-stop-loxP-NLSturboRFP-ires-tTA-WPRE (Takuji Iwasato). For more information, see comments
Terms and licenses: Academic/Nonprofit Terms; Industry Terms: Not Available to Industry
Depositor comments: Using pAAV-Ef1a-DO_DIO-TdTomato_EGFP-WPRE-pA (Bernardo Sabatini, #37120) as a backbone (cut AscI/NheI), we ligated the following fragments: first, we PCR the membrane bound sequence (MARKS, Rosa26 mT/mG (Liqun Luo), #17787), the mTurquoise2 sequence (+stop codon), and the nuclear NLS·turboRFP sequence (+stop codon) from pK263.CAG-loxP-stop-loxP-NLSturboRFP-ires-tTA-WPRE (Takuji Iwasato, #89587). MARKS was fused by PCR to mTurquoise2 using forward overlapping regions and NLS·turboRFP was fused to mTurquoise2 in a reversed orientation. The fusion product was ligated to the lentiviral backbone using the AscI-NheI restriction enzyme sites. Please note: The plasmid contains AQ3-4CC mutations in MARCKS compared to the NCBI reference sequence AAH28284.1. These mutations are not expected to affect plasmid function.
How to cite: EF1α-Lox2272-LoxP-MARKS·mTurquoise2-NLS·turboRFP-Lox2272-LoxP was a gift from Jacco van Rheenen (Addgene plasmid # 198753 ; http://n2t.net/addgene:198753 ; RRID:Addgene_198753)
